>Addgene plasmid #72140 | Sema3b(S)-Fc-His | depositor full sequence | sequence record 138683 | Full sequence
GTCGAGGTCTCGACGGTATCGATTGACATTGATTATTGACTAGCTAGTTATTAATAGTAATCAATTACGG
GGTCATTAGTTCATAGCCCATATATGGAGTTCCGCGTTACATAACTTACGGTAAATGGCCCGCCTGGCTG
ACCGCCCAACGACCCCCGCCCATTGACGTCAATAATGACGTATGTTCCCATAGTAACGCCAATAGGGACT
TTCCATTGACGTCAATGGGTGGAGTATTTACGGTAAACTGCCCACTTGGCAGTACATCAAGTGTATCATA
TGCCAAGTCCGCCCCCTATTGACGTCAATGACGGTAAATGGCCCGCCTGGCATTATGCCCAGTACATGAC
CTTACGGGACTTTCCTACTTGGCAGTACATCTACGTATTAGTCATCGCTATTACCATGGTGATGCGGTTT
TGGCAGTACACCAATGGGCGTGGATAGCGGTTTGACTCACGGGGATTTCCAAGTCTCCACCCCATTGACG
TCAATGGGAGTTTGTTTTGGCACCAAAATCAACGGGACTTTCCAAAATGTCGTAATAACCCCGCCCCGTT
GACGCAAATGGGCGGTAGGCGTGTACGGTGGGAGGTCTATATAAGCAGAGCTCGTTTAGTGAACCGTCAG
ATCGCCTGGAGACGCCATCCACGCTGTTTTGACCTCCATAGAAGACACCGGGACCGATCCAGCCTCCGCG
GCCGGGAACGGTGCATTGGAACGCGGATTCCCCGTGCCAAGAGTGACGTAAGTACCGCCTATAGACTCTA
TAGGCACACCCCTTTGGCTCTTATGCATGCTATACTGTTTTTGGCTTGGGGCCTATACACCCCCGCTTCC
ATATGCTATAGGTGATGGTATAGCTTAGCCTATAGGTGTGGGTTATTGACCATTATTGACCACTCCCCTA
TTGGTGACGATACTTTCCATTACTAATCCATAACATGGCTCTTTGCCACAACTATCTCTATTGGCTATAT
GCCAATACTCTGTCCTTCAGAGACTGACACGGACTCTGTATTTTTACAGGATGGGGTCCCATTTATTATT
TACAAATTCACATATACAACAACGCCGTCCCCCGTGCCCGCAGTTTTTATTAAACATAGCGTGGGATCTC
CACGCGAATCTCGGGTACGTGTTCCGGACATGGGCTCTTCTCCGGTAGCGGCGGAGCTTCCACATCCGAG
CCCTGGTCCCATGCCTCCAGCGGCTCATGGTCGCTCGGCAGCTCCTTGCTCCTAACAGTGGAGGCCAGAC
TTAGGCACAGCACAATGCCCACCACCACCAGTGTGCCGCACAAGGCCGTGGCGGTAGGGTATGTGTCTGA
AAATGAGCTCGGAGATTGGGCTCGCACCGCTGACGCAGATGGAAGACTTAAGGCAGCGGCAGAAGAAGAT
GCAGGCAGCTGAGTTGTTGTATTCTGATAAGAGTCAGAGGTAACTCCCGTTGCGGTGCTGTTAACGGTGG
AGGGCAGTGTAGTCTGAGCAGTACTCGTTGCTGCCGCGCGCGCCACCAGACATAATAGCTGACAGACTAA
CAGACTGTTCCTTTCCATGGGTCTTTTCTGCAGAAGCTTGAATTCTCGAGGATCCGCGGCCGCGCCACCA
TGGGGCGGGCTGAGGCCGCCGCCATGATCCCAGGCCTGGCCCTTCTCTGGGTAGCAGGGCTAGGGGATAC
TGCCCCTAACCTTCCCCGCCTTCGGCTCTCCTTTCAAGAATTACAGGCCCGGCATGGTGTCCGAACCTTC
AGGCTGGAGCGGACCTGCTGTTATGAAGCCTTGCTGGTGGATGAGGAGCGTGGACGCCTGTTTGTGGGTG
CTGAGAACCACGTGGCTTCCCTCAGCCTGGACAACATCAGCAAGCGAGCCAAGAAGTTGGCCTGGCCCGC
CCCCGTGGAATGGCGTGAAGAATGCAACTGGGCAGGGAAGGACATTGGTACCGAGTGCATGAACTTCATG
AAGCTGCTGCACGCCTACAACCACACCCACTTGCTGGCCTGTGGCACAGGGGCTTTCCACCCAACCTGCG
CCTTTGTGGAGGTGGGCCACCGGCTGGAGGAACCCATGCTTCAACTGGACCGGAGGAAACTTGAGGACGG
CAAGGGGAAGACTCCTTATGACCCAAGGCATCGGGCTGCCTCGGTGCTGGTGGGGGAAGAGCTGTATTCT
GGGGTGGCAGCAGACCTTATGGGCCGGGACTTTACCATCTTTCGAAGCCTTGGTCAGAATCCGAGTCTCC
GAACAGAGCCCCATGATTCCCGCTGGCTCAATGAACCCAAGTTTGTCAAGGTCTTTTGGATCCCAGAGAG
TGAGAACCCTGATGACGATAAAATCTATTTCTTCTTCCGCGAGTCCGCTGTGGAAGCAGCACCAGCAATG
GGGCGCATGTCTGTGTCTCGTGTTGGCCAGATCTGCAGGAATGACCTGGGTGGCCAGCGGAGCTTGGTCA
ACAAATGGACCACATTTCTGAAGGCGCGGCTTGTGTGCTCAGTACCTGGAGTTGAGGGTGACACCCACTT
TGACCAACTTCAGGATGTTTTCCTTCTGTCCTCCCGAGACCGCCAGACACCTCTTCTCTATGCTGTCTTC
TCCACCTCCAGTGGTGTCTTCCAGGGCTCTGCTGTGTGCGTGTACAGCATGAACGATGTGCGCCGAGCCT
TCTTGGGACCTTTTGCTCACAAAGAGGGGCCTACACACCAGTGGGTGTCCTACCAGGGTCGTGTCCCCTA
CCCAAGACCTGGCATGTGCCCCAGCAAGACCTTTGGCACCTTCAGCTCCACCAAGGACTTCCCAGATGAC
GTTATCCAGTTTGCTCGGAACCACCCTCTCATGTACAACCCAGTCCTGCCCATGGGGGGGCGCCCTCTCT
TCCTACAAGTGGGAGCTGGGTACACCTTCACCCAAATCGCCGCAGACCGAGTAGCAGCTGCCGATGGACA
CTACGATGTTCTCTTCATTGGTACAGATGTGGGCACAGTGCTGAAAGTGATCTCAGTCCCCAAAGGCAGC
CGACCTAATTCTGAAGGACTTCTCCTGGAAGAGCTGCAGGTGTTCGAGGACTCTGCCGCTATCACCAGCA
TGCAAATCTCCTCTAAAAGGCAACAACTCTACGTAGCATCGCGCAGCGCAGTGGCCCAGATTGCTTTGCA
TCGCTGCACTGCCCTAGGCCGCGCCTGCGCAGAATGCTGCTTGGCCCGTGATCCTTACTGCGCCTGGGAT
GGATCAGCTTGCACACGCTTCCAGCCTACGGCCGGCGCGCCTGACAAAACTCACACATGCCCACCGTGCC
CAGCACCTGAACTCCTGGGGGGACCGTCAGTCTTCCTCTTCCCCCCAAAACCCAAGGACACCCTCATGAT
CTCCCGGACCCCTGAGGTCACATGCGTGGTGGTGGACGTGAGCCACGAAGACCCTGAGGTCAAGTTCAAC
TGGTACGTGGACGGCGTGGAGGTGCATAATGCCAAGACAAAGCCGCGGGAGGAGCAGTACAACAGCACGT
ACCGTGTGGTCAGCGTCCTCACCGTCCTGCACCAGGACTGGCTGAATGGCAAGGAGTACAAGTGCAAGGT
CTCCAACAAAGCCCTCCCAGCCCCCATCGAGAAAACCATCTCCAAAGCCAAAGGGCAGCCCCGAGAACCA
CAGGTGTATACCCTGCCCCCATCCCGGGATGAGCTGACCAAGAACCAGGTCAGCCTGACCTGCCTGGTCA
AAGGCTTCTATCCCAGCGACATCGCCGTGGAGTGGGAGAGCAATGGGCAGCCGGAGAACAACTACAAGAC
CACGCCTCCCGTGCTGGACTCCGACGGCTCCTTCTTCCTCTACAGCAAGCTCACCGTGGACAAGAGCAGG
TGGCAGCAGGGGAACGTCTTCTCATGCTCCGTGATGCATGAGGCTCTGCACAACCACTACACGCAGAAGA
GCCTCTCCCTGTCTCCGGGTAAAGGCGGCCATCATCACCATCACCATTAATCTAGAGATCTTATTAAAGC
AGAACTTGTTTATTGCAGCTTATAATGGTTACAAATAAAGCAATAGCATCACAAATTTCACAAATAAAGC
ATTTTTTTCACTGCATTCTAGTTGTGGTTTGTCCAAACTCATCAATGTATCTTATCATGTCTGGTCGACT
CTAGCTAGACTCTTCCGCTTCCTCGCTCACTGACTCGCTGCGCTCGGTCGTTCGGCTGCGGCGAGCGGTA
TCAGCTCACTCAAAGGCGGTAATACGGTTATCCACAGAATCAGGGGATAACGCAGGAAAGAACATGTGAG
CAAAAGGCCAGCAAAAGGCCAGGAACCGTAAAAAGGCCGCGTTGCTGGCGTTTTTCCATAGGCTCCGCCC
CCCTGACGAGCATCACAAAAATCGACGCTCAAGTCAGAGGTGGCGAAACCCGACAGGACTATAAAGATAC
CAGGCGTTTCCCCCTGGAAGCTCCCTCGTGCGCTCTCCTGTTCCGACCCTGCCGCTTACCGGATACCTGT
CCGCCTTTCTCCCTTCGGGAAGCGTGGCGCTTTCTCATAGCTCACGCTGTAGGTATCTCAGTTCGGTGTA
GGTCGTTCGCTCCAAGCTGGGCTGTGTGCACGAACCCCCCGTTCAGCCCGACCGCTGCGCCTTATCCGGT
AACTATCGTCTTGAGTCCAACCCGGTAAGACACGACTTATCGCCACTGGCAGCAGCCACTGGTAACAGGA
TTAGCAGAGCGAGGTATGTAGGCGGTGCTACAGAGTTCTTGAAGTGGTGGCCTAACTACGGCTACACTAG
AAGAACAGTATTTGGTATCTGCGCTCTGCTGAAGCCAGTTACCTTCGGAAAAAGAGTTGGTAGCTCTTGA
TCCGGCAAACAAACCACCGCTGGTAGCGGTGGTTTTTTTGTTTGCAAGCAGCAGATTACGCGCAGAAAAA
AAGGATCTCAAGAAGATCCTTTGATCTTTTCTACGGGGTCTGACGCTCAGTGGAACGAAAACTCACGTTA
AGGGATTTTGGTCATGAGATTATCAAAAAGGATCTTCACCTAGATCCTTTTAAATTAAAAATGAAGTTTT
AAATCAATCTAAAGTATATATGAGTAAACTTGGTCTGACAGTTACCAATGCTTAATCAGTGAGGCACCTA
TCTCAGCGATCTGTCTATTTCGTTCATCCATAGTTGCCTGACTCCCCGTCGTGTAGATAACTACGATACG
GGAGGGCTTACCATCTGGCCCCAGTGCTGCAATGATACCGCGAGACCCACGCTCACCGGCTCCAGATTTA
TCAGCAATAAACCAGCCAGCCGGAAGGGCCGAGCGCAGAAGTGGTCCTGCAACTTTATCCGCCTCCATCC
AGTCTATTAATTGTTGCCGGGAAGCTAGAGTAAGTAGTTCGCCAGTTAATAGTTTGCGCAACGTTGTTGC
CATTGCTACAGGCATCGTGGTGTCACGCTCGTCGTTTGGTATGGCTTCATTCAGCTCCGGTTCCCAACGA
TCAAGGCGAGTTACATGATCCCCCATGTTGTGCAAAAAAGCGGTTAGCTCCTTCGGTCCTCCGATCGTTG
TCAGAAGTAAGTTGGCCGCAGTGTTATCACTCATGGTTATGGCAGCACTGCATAATTCTCTTACTGTCAT
GCCATCCGTAAGATGCTTTTCTGTGACTGGTGAGTACTCAACCAAGTCATTCTGAGAATAGTGTATGCGG
CGACCGAGTTGCTCTTGCCCGGCGTCAATACGGGATAATACCGCGCCACATAGCAGAACTTTAAAAGTGC
TCATCATTGGAAAACGTTCTTCGGGGCGAAAACTCTCAAGGATCTTACCGCTGTTGAGATCCAGTTCGAT
GTAACCCACTCGTGCACCCAACTGATCTTCAGCATCTTTTACTTTCACCAGCGTTTCTGGGTGAGCAAAA
ACAGGAAGGCAAAATGCCGCAAAAAAGGGAATAAGGGCGACACGGAAATGTTGAATACTCATACTCTTCC
TTTTTCAATATTATTGAAGCATTTATCAGGGTTATTGTCTCATGAGCGGATACATATTTGAATGTATTTA
GAAAAATAAACAAATAGGGGTTCCGCGCACATTTCCCCGAAAAGTGCCACCTGACGTCTAAGAAACCATT
ATTATCATGACATTAACCTATAAAAATAGGCGTATCACGAGGCCCTTTCGTCTCGCGCGTTTCGGTGATG
ACGGTGAAAACCTCTGACACATGCAGCTCCCGGAGGAATGTGTGTCAGTTAGGGTGTGGAAAGTCCCCAG
GCTCCCCAGGCAGGCAGAAGTATGCAAAGCATGCATCTCAATTAGTCAGCAACCAGGTGTGGAAAGTCCC
CAGGCTCCCCAGCAGGCAGAAGTATGCAAAGCATGCATCTCAATTAGTCAGCAACCATAGTCCCGCCCCT
AACTCCGCCCATCCCGCCCCTAACTCCGCCCAGTTCCGCCCATTCTCCGCCCCATGGCTGACTAATTTTT
TTTATTTATGCAGAGGCCGAGGCCGCCTCTGCCTCTGAGCTATTCCAGAAGTAGTGAGGAGGCTTTTTTG
GAGGCCTAGGCTTTTGCAAAAAGCTCCCGGGAGCTTGTATATCCATTTTCGTCCCGGAGACGGTCACAGC
TTGTCTGTAAGCGGATGCCGGGAGCAGACAAGCCCGTCAGGGCGCGTCAGCGGGTGTTGGCGGGTGTCGG
GGCTGGCTTAACTATGCGGCATCAGAGCAGATTGTACTGAGAGTGCACCATATGCGGTGTGAAATACCGC
ACAGATGCGTAAGGAGAAAATACCGCATCAGGAAATTGTAAGCGTTAATATTTTGTTAAAATTCGCGTTA
AATTTTTGTTAAATCAGCTCATTTTTTAACCAATAGGCCGAAATCGGCAAAATCCCTTATAAATCAAAAG
AATAGACCGAGATAGGGT
[37 nt withheld, positions 6879-6915]
AAAGAACGTGGACTCCAACGTCAAAGG
[49 nt withheld, positions 6943-6991]
T
[91 nt withheld, positions 6993-7083]
G
[124 nt withheld, positions 7085-7208]
CCATTCGCCATTCAGGCTGCGCAACTGTTGGGAAGGGCGATCGGTGCGGGCCTCTTCGCTATTACGCCAG
CTGGCGAAAGGGGGATGTGCTGCAAGGCGATTAAGTTGGGTAACGCCAGGGTTTTCCCAGTCACGACGTT
GTAAAACGACGGCCAGTGAATT
Features (pLannotate 1.2.2; 14 found; start..end, strand, type, name):
     25..408     +  enhancer       CMV enhancer: human cytomegalovirus immediate early enhancer
    410..609     +  promoter       CMV promoter: human cytomegalovirus (CMV) immediate early promoter
    748..1573    +  intron         CMV intron A: human cytomegalovirus intron A (Chapman et al., 1991)
   1610..3253    +  CDS            SEMA3B (fragment): SEM3B_HUMAN - Also known as SEMA5, SEMAA. Experimental evidence at protein level: Swiss-Prot protein existence level 1. Inhibits axonal extension by providing local signals to specify territories inaccessible for growing axons. From Homo sapiens (Human).
   3263..3943    +  CDS            IGHG1 (fragment): IGHG1_HUMAN - Experimental evidence at protein level: Swiss-Prot protein existence level 1. Constant region of immunoglobulin heavy chains. Immunoglobulins, also known as antibodies, are membrane-bound or secreted glycoproteins produced by B lymphocytes. In the recognition phase of humoral immunity, the membrane-bound immunoglobulins serve as receptors which, upon binding of a specific antigen, trigger the clonal expansion and differentiation of B lymphocytes into immunoglobulins- secreting plasma cells. Secreted immunoglobulins mediate the effector phase of humoral immunity, which results in
   3993..4114    +  polyA_signal   SV40 poly(A) signal: SV40 polyadenylation signal
   4323..4911    -  rep_origin     ori: high-copy-number ColE1/pMB1/pBR322/pUC origin of replication
   5082..5942    -  CDS            AmpR: β-lactamase; bla; confers resistance to ampicillin, carbenicillin, and related antibiotics
   5943..6047    -  promoter       AmpR promoter: bla
   6142..6177    +  CDS            rop (fragment): Rop protein, which maintains plasmids at low copy number; rop
   6200..6530    +  promoter       SV40 promoter: SV40 enhancer and early promoter
   6653..6752    +  misc_feature   bom (fragment): basis of mobility region from pBR322
   6780..7208    -  rep_origin     f1 ori (sequence partly withheld): f1 bacteriophage origin of replication; arrow indicates direction of (+) strand synthesis
   7212..7369    -  CDS            lacZα (fragment): LacZα fragment of β-galactosidase; lacZ fragment
