[The description below was written by a language model from this plasmid's Addgene catalogue record and pLannotate feature annotations shown in this document.]
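Description:
Sema3b(S)-Fc-His is a 7,370 nt mammalian expression plasmid built on the pCMVi-SV40ori backbone for producing a soluble, tagged form of mouse Semaphorin 3B. It is maintained in bacteria at high copy through a ColE1/pUC-type origin and selected with ampicillin via the β-lactamase gene. The backbone also carries an f1 phage origin and residual fragments of rop, bom and lacZα that are cloning remnants rather than functional parts. An SV40 enhancer/early promoter region, which contains the SV40 origin reflected in the backbone name, is present outside the expression cassette. It would allow episomal amplification in cells expressing large T antigen, although the record does not state a particular host line.

The expression cassette consists of the human CMV immediate early enhancer and promoter followed by CMV intron A, an arrangement that generally boosts transcript processing and expression. This drives a 1,644 bp Sema3b open reading frame inserted between retained NotI and AscI sites. The automated annotation labels this region by homology to the human SEMA3B protein, but the catalogue entry identifies the insert as mouse. The coding sequence is the "short" form, truncated at proteolytic cleavage site P1. It is joined at its C terminus to the Fc region of human IgG1 and a 6X histidine tag supplied by the backbone, and the cassette ends in an SV40 polyadenylation signal. The Fc portion typically dimerises the fusion and, together with the His tag, provides handles for capture, detection and purification. Sequencing found four amino acid differences from the reference sequence (V117M, T122A, T190A, I502V). The plasmid derives from an extracellular biochemical screen for protein interactions underlying neuronal subtype recognition in the retina.
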