Addgene plasmid #72140: Sema3b(S)-Fc-His
Purpose: Expresses the Sema3B protein (truncated at cleavage site P1; ie, short), C-terminally fused to the Fc region of human IgG1 + 6X histidine tag.
Depositing lab: Woj Wojtowicz. Depositing organization: University of California, Berkeley. Publication: An extracellular biochemical screen reveals that FLRTs and Unc5s mediate neuronal subtype recognition in the retina. Visser JJ, Cheng Y, Perry SC, Chastain AB, Parsa B, Masri SS, Ray TA, Kay JN, Wojtowicz WM. Elife. 2015 Dec 3;4. pii: e08149. doi: 10.7554/eLife.08149. PubMed 26633812.
Backbone
  Vector backbone: pCMVi-SV40ori
  Vector type: Mammalian Expression
Growth in bacteria
  Bacterial resistance: Ampicillin, 100 μg/mL
  Growth temperature: 37°C
  Growth strain: DH5alpha
  Copy number: High Copy
Gene/Insert
  Gene/Insert name: Sema3b (alt names: Semaphorin 3B; NCBI gene ID 20347; Reference sequence NM_001042779.2)
  Species: M. musculus (mouse)
  Insert size (bp): 1644
  Entrez Gene: Sema3b (a.k.a. LUCA, Se, SemA, Semaa, sem, sema5, semaV)
  Promoter: CMV
  Tag / fusion protein: Fc-His (C terminal on backbone)
  Cloning method: Restriction Enzyme; 5′ cloning site NotI (not destroyed); 3′ cloning site AscI (not destroyed)
  Sequencing primers: 5′ GTCAGAGGTAACTCCCGTTGC; 3′ ATCATGAGGGTGTCCTTG
Terms and licenses: Academic/Nonprofit Terms; Industry Terms: Not Available to Industry
Depositor comments: Addgene Sanger sequencing found V117M, T122A, T190A, and I502V within the Sema3b translation compared to NM_001042779.2.
How to cite: Sema3b(S)-Fc-His was a gift from Woj Wojtowicz (Addgene plasmid # 72140 ; http://n2t.net/addgene:72140 ; RRID:Addgene_72140)
