>Addgene plasmid #72140 | Sema3b(S)-Fc-His | addgene partial sequence | sequence record 138681 | pMRB101-F 5'-aagatgcaggcagctgagtt-3'
ACGGTGGAGGGCAGTGTAGTCTGAGCAGTACTCGTTGCTGCCGCGCGCGCCACCAGACATAATAGCTGAC
AGACTAACAGACTGTTCCTTTCCATGGGTCTTTTCTGCAGAAGCTTGAATTCTCGAGGATCCGCGGCCGC
GCCACCATGGGGCGGGCTGAGGCCGCCGCCATGATCCCAGGCCTGGCCCTTCTCTGGGTAGCAGGGCTAG
GGGATACTGCCCCTAACCTTCCCCGCCTTCGGCTCTCCTTTCAAGAATTACAGGCCCGGCATGGTGTCCG
AACCTTCAGGCTGGAGCGGACCTGCTGTTATGAAGCCTTGCTGGTGGATGAGGAGCGTGGACGCCTGTTT
GTGGGTGCTGAGAACCACGTGGCTTCCCTCAGCCTGGACAACATCAGCAAGCGAGCCAAGAAGTTGGCCT
GGCCCGCCCCCGTGGAATGGCGTGAAGAATGCAACTGGGCAGGGAAGGACATTGGTACCGAGTGCATGAA
CTTCATGAAGCTGCTGCACGCCTACAACCACACCCACTTGCTGGCCTGTGGCACAGGGGCTTTCCACCCA
ACCTGCGCCTTTGTGGAGGTGGGCCACCGGCTGGAGGAACCCATGCTTCAACTGGACCGGAGGAAACTTG
AGGACGGCAAGGGGAAGACTCCTTATGACCCAAGGCATCGGGCTGCCTCGGTGCTGGTGGGGGAAGAGCT
GTATTCTGGGGTGGCAGCAGACCTTATGGGCCGGGACTTTACCATCTTTCGAAGCCTTGGTCAGAATCCG
AGTCTC
