>Addgene plasmid #72140 | Sema3b(S)-Fc-His | addgene partial sequence | sequence record 138682 | SV40pA-R 5'-GAAATTTGTGATGCTATTGC-3'
ATAAGATCTCTAGATTAATGGTGATGGTGATGATGGCCGCCTTTACCCGGAGACAGGGAGAGGCTCTTCT
GCGTGTAGTGGTTGTGCAGAGCCTCATGCATCACGGAGCATGAGAAGACGTTCCCCTGCTGCCACCTGCT
CTTGTCCACGGTGAGCTTGCTGTAGAGGAAGAAGGAGCCGTCGGAGTCCAGCACGGGAGGCGTGGTCTTG
TAGTTGTTCTCCGGCTGCCCATTGCTCTCCCACTCCACGGCGATGTCGCTGGGATAGAAGCCTTTGACCA
GGCAGGTCAGGCTGACCTGGTTCTTGGTCAGCTCATCCCGGGATGGGGGCAGGGTATACACCTGTGGTTC
TCGGGGCTGCCCTTTGGCTTTGGAGATGGTTTTCTCGATGGGGGCTGGGAGGGCTTTGTTGGAGACCTTG
CACTTGTACTCCTTGCCATTCAGCCAGTCCTGGTGCAGGACGGTGAGGACGCTGACCACACGGTACGTGC
TGTTGTACTGCTCCTCCCGCGGCTTTGTCTTGGCATTATGCACCTCCACGCCGTCCACGTACCAGTTGAA
CTTGACCTCAGGGTCTTCGTGGCTCACGTCCACCACCACGCATGTGACCTCAGGGGTCCGGGAGATCATG
AGGGTGTCCTTGGGTTTTGGGGGGAAGAGGAAGACTGACGGTCCCCCCAGGAGTTCAGGTGCTGGGCACG
GTGGGCATGTGTGAGTTTTGTCAGGCGCGCCGGCCGTAGGCTGGAAGCGTGTGCAAGCTGATCCATCCCA
GGCGCAGTAAGGATCACGGGCCAAGCAGCATTCTGCGCAGGCGCGGCCTA
